>Addgene plasmid #32971 | pEntr-SRFflbio | depositor full sequence | sequence record 39008 | pEntr-SRFflbio sequence 3923 bps
CTTTCCTGCGTTATCCCCTGATTCTGTGGATAACCGTATTACCGCTAGCATGGATCTCGGGGACGTCTAA
CTACTAAGCGAGAGTAGGGAACTGCCAGGCATCAAATAAAACGAAAGGCTCAGTCGGAAGACTGGGCCTT
TCGTTTTATCTGTTGTTTGTCGGTGAACGCTCTCCTGAGTAGGACAAATCCGCCGGGAGCGGATTTGAAC
GTTGTGAAGCAACGGCCCGGAGGGTGGCGGGCAGGACGCCCGCCATAAACTGCCAGGCATCAAACTAAGC
AGAAGGCCATCCTGACGGATGGCCTTTTTGCGTTTCTACAAACTCTTCCTGTTAGTTAGTTACTTAAGCT
CGGGCCCCAAATAATGATTTTATTTTGACTGATAGTGACCTGTTCGTTGCAACAAATTGATAAGCAATGC
TTTTTTATAATGCCAACTTTGTACAAAAAAGCAGGCTCTTTAAAGGAACCAATTCAGTCGACGCCGCCGC
GATCGCATGTTACCGACCCAAGCTGGGGCCGCGGCGGCTCTGGGCCGGGGCTCGGCCCTGGGGGGCAGCC
TGAACCGGACCCCGACGGGGCGGCCGGGCGGCGGCGGCGGGACACGCGGGGCTAACGGGGGCCGGGTCCC
CGGGAATGGCGCGGGGCTCGGGCCCGGCCGCCTGGAGCGGGAGGCTGCGGCAGCGGCGGCAACCACCCCG
GCGCCCACCGCGGGGGCCCTCTACAGCGGCAGCGAGGGCGACTCGGAGTCGGGCGAGGAGGAGGAGCTGG
GCGCCGAGCGGCGCGGCCTGAAGCGGAGCCTGAGCGAGATGGAGATCGGTATGGTGGTCGGTGGGCCCGA
GGCGTCGGCAGCGGCCACCGGGGGCTACGGGCCGGTGAGCGGCGCGGTGAGCGGGGCCAAGCCGGGTAAG
AAGACCCGGGGCCGCGTGAAGATCAAGATGGAGTTCATCGACAACAAGCTGCGGCGCTACACGACCTTCA
GCAAGAGGAAGACGGGCATCATGAAGAAGGCCTATGAGCTGTCCACGCTGACAGGGACACAGGTGCTGTT
GCTGGTGGCCAGTGAGACAGGCCATGTGTATACCTTTGCCACCCGAAAACTGCAGCCCATGATCACCAGT
GAGACCGGCAAGGCACTGATTCAGACCTGCCTCAACTCGCCAGACTCTCCACCCCGTTCAGACCCCACAA
CAGACCAGAGAATGAGTGCCACTGGCTTTGAAGAGACAGATCTCACCTACCAGGTGTCGGAGTCTGACAG
CAGTGGGGAGACCAAGGACACACTGAAGCCGGCGTTCACAGTCACCAACCTGCCGGGTACAACCTCCACC
ATCCAAACAGCACCTAGCACCTCTACCACCATGCAAGTCAGCAGCGGCCCCTCCTTTCCCATCACCAACT
ACCTGGCACCAGTGTCTGCTAGTGTCAGCCCCAGTGCTGTCAGCAGTGCCAATGGGACTGTGCTGAAGAG
TACAGGCAGCGGCCCTGTCTCCTCTGGGGGCCTTATGCAGCTGCCTACCAGCTTCACCCTCATGCCTGGT
GGGGCAGTGGCCCAGCAGGTCCCAGTGCAGGCCATTCAAGTGCACCAGGCCCCACAGCAAGCGTCTCCCT
CCCGTGACAGCAGCACAGACCTCACGCAGACCTCCTCCAGCGGGACAGTGACGCTGCCCGCCACCATCAT
GACGTCATCCGTGCCCACAACTGTGGGTGGCCACATGATGTACCCTAGCCCGCATGCGGTGATGTATGCC
CCCACCTCGGGCCTGGGTGATGGCAGCCTCACCGTGCTGAATGCCTTCTCCCAGGCACCATCCACCATGC
AGGTGTCACACAGCCAGGTCCAGGAGCCAGGTGGCGTCCCCCAGGTGTTCCTGACAGCATCATCTGGGAC
AGTGCAGATCCCTGTTTCAGCAGTTCAGCTCCACCAGATGGCTGTGATAGGGCAGCAGGCCGGGAGCAGC
AGCAACCTCACCGAGCTACAGGTGGTGAACCTGGACACCGCCCACAGCACCAAGAGTGAAACGCGTGACT
ACAAAGACGATGACGATAAAGGTGATGGGTCCGGCCTGAACGACATCTTCGAGGCTCAGAAAATCGAATG
GCACGAAGGCGCGCCGAGCTCGAGGTAGGCGGCCGCACTCGAGATATCTAGACCCAGCTTTCTTGTACAA
AGTTGGCATTATAAGAAAGCATTGCTTATCAATTTGTTGCAACGAACAGGTCACTATCAGTCAAAATAAA
ATCATTATTTGCCATCCAGCTGCAGCTCTGGCCCGTGTCTCAAAATCTCTGATGTTACATTGCACAAGAT
AAAAATATATCATCATGAACAATAAAACTGTCTGCTTACATAAACAGTAATACAAGGGGTGTTATGAGCC
ATATTCAACGGGAAACGTCGAGGCCGCGATTAAATTCCAACATGGATGCTGATTTATATGGGTATAAATG
GGCTCGCGATAATGTCGGGCAATCAGGTGCGACAATCTATCGCTTGTATGGGAAGCCCGATGCGCCAGAG
TTGTTTCTGAAACATGGCAAAGGTAGCGTTGCCAATGATGTTACAGATGAGATGGTCAGACTAAACTGGC
TGACGGAATTTATGCCTCTTCCGACCATCAAGCATTTTATCCGTACTCCTGATGATGCATGGTTACTCAC
CACTGCGATCCCCGGAAAAACAGCATTCCAGGTATTAGAAGAATATCCTGATTCAGGTGAAAATATTGTT
GATGCGCTGGCAGTGTTCCTGCGCCGGTTGCATTCGATTCCTGTTTGTAATTGTCCTTTTAACAGCGTTC
GCGTATTTCGTCTCGCTCAGGCGCAATCACGAATGAATAACGGTTTGGTTGATGCGAGTGATTTTGATGA
CGAGCGTAATGGCTGGCCTGTTGAACAAGTCTGGAAAGAAATGCATAAACTTTTGCCATTCTCACCGGAT
TCAGTCGTCACTCATGGTGATTTCTCACTTGATAACCTTATTTTTGACGAGGGGAAATTAATAGGTTGTA
TTGATGTTGGACGAGTCGGAATCGCAGACCGATACCAGGATCTTGCCATCCTATGGAACTGCCTCGGTGA
GTTTTCTCCTTCATTACAGAAACGGCTTTTTCAAAAATATGGTATTGATAATCCTGATATGAATAAATTG
CAGTTTCATTTGATGCTCGATGAGTTTTTCTAATCAGAATTGGTTAATTGGTTGTAACATTATTCAGATT
GGGCCCCGTTCCACTGAGCGTCAGACCCCGTAGAAAAGATCAAAGGATCTTCTTGAGATCCTTTTTTTCT
GCGCGTAATCTGCTGCTTGCAAACAAAAAAACCACCGCTACCAGCGGTGGTTTGTTTGCCGGATCAAGAG
CTACCAACTCTTTTTCCGAAGGTAACTGGCTTCAGCAGAGCGCAGATACCAAATACTGTTCTTCTAGTGT
AGCCGTAGTTAGGCCACCACTTCAAGAACTCTGTAGCACCGCCTACATACCTCGCTCTGCTAATCCTGTT
ACCAGTGGCTGCTGCCAGTGGCGATAAGTCGTGTCTTACCGGGTTGGACTCAAGACGATAGTTACCGGAT
AAGGCGCAGCGGTCGGGCTGAACGGGGGGTTCGTGCACACAGCCCAGCTTGGAGCGAACGACCTACACCG
AACTGAGATACCTACAGCGTGAGCTATGAGAAAGCGCCACGCTTCCCGAAGGGAGAAAGGCGGACAGGTA
TCCGGTAAGCGGCAGGGTCGGAACAGGAGAGCGCACGAGGGAGCTTCCAGGGGGAAACGCCTGGTATCTT
TATAGTCCTGTCGGGTTTCGCCACCTCTGACTTGAGCGTCGATTTTTGTGATGCTCGTCAGGGGGGCGGA
GCCTATGGAAAAACGCCAGCAACGCGGCCTTTTTACGGTTCCTGGCCTTTTGCTGGCCTTTTGCTCACAT
GTT
Features (pLannotate 1.2.2; 10 found; start..end, strand, type, name):
      1..46      +  rep_origin     RSF ori (fragment): Plasmids containing the RSF 1030 origin of replication can be propagated in E. coli cells that contain additional plasmids with compatible origins.
    106..149     -  terminator     rrnB T1 terminator: Escherichia coli rrnB; transcription terminator T1 from the E. coli rrnB gene
    281..308     +  terminator     rrnB T2 terminator: transcription terminator T2 from the E. coli rrnB gene
    358..457     +  protein_bind   attL1: mutant version of attL; recombination site for the Gateway® LR reaction LR Clonase™
    497..2020    +  CDS            SRF: SRF_HUMAN - Experimental evidence at protein level: Swiss-Prot protein existence level 1. SRF is a transcription factor that binds to the serum response element (SRE), a short sequence of dyad symmetry located 300 bp to the 5' of the site of transcription initiation of some genes (such as FOS). Together with MRTFA transcription coactivator, controls expression of genes regulating the cytoskeleton during development, morphogenesis and cell migration. The SRF-MRTFA complex activity responds to Rho GTPase-induced changes in cellular globular actin (G- actin) concentration, thereby coupling cytosk
   2027..2050    +  CDS            3xFLAG (fragment): three tandem FLAG® epitope tags
   2063..2107    +  CDS            AviTag™: peptide tag that allows for enzymatic biotinylation
   2152..2251    -  protein_bind   attL2: mutant version of attL; recombination site for the Gateway® LR reaction LR Clonase™
   2374..3183    +  CDS            KanR: aminoglycoside phosphotransferase; aph(3')-Ia; confers resistance to kanamycin in bacteria or G418 (Geneticin®) in eukaryotes
   3273..3861    +  rep_origin     ori: high-copy-number ColE1/pMB1/pBR322/pUC origin of replication
