[The description below was written by a language model from this plasmid's Addgene catalogue record and pLannotate feature annotations shown in this document.]
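Description:
pEntr-SRFflbio is a Gateway entry clone built on a modified version of the Invitrogen pEntr3c backbone (the modified parent is referred to in the record as pEntr-flbio). It is propagated in E. coli as a high-copy plasmid from a ColE1/pUC-type origin and selected with kanamycin through an aminoglycoside phosphotransferase gene. The annotation also flags a very short fragment resembling the RSF origin, which is unlikely to be functional. rrnB T1 and T2 transcription terminators sit upstream of the cloning region, a standard entry-vector arrangement that insulates the insert from read-through transcription in bacteria.

The payload is the human serum response factor (SRF) coding sequence, about 1.5 kb, inserted between SalI and SpeI sites and flanked by attL1 and attL2 recombination sites. SRF is a transcription factor that binds serum response elements and, together with MRTF coactivators, regulates cytoskeletal and immediate-early genes. The open reading frame is followed by a backbone-encoded C-terminal "flag-bio" tag. The feature table detects this as a short FLAG epitope segment (annotated as a fragment of 3xFLAG) followed by an AviTag, a peptide that can be enzymatically biotinylated by the BirA ligase.

As is usual for an entry clone, no eukaryotic promoter is annotated. Expression requires an LR Clonase reaction to transfer the tagged SRF cassette into a destination vector supplying the promoter and host-specific elements. The FLAG and biotin-acceptor tags permit antibody detection and streptavidin-based capture of SRF. This fits the associated study's mapping of cardiac transcription factor chromatin occupancy, although the record does not spell out the specific downstream use.
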