Addgene plasmid #32971: pEntr-SRFflbio
Depositing lab: William Pu. Depositing organization: Boston Children's Hospital. Publication: Co-occupancy by multiple cardiac transcription factors identifies transcriptional enhancers active in heart. He A, Kong SW, Ma Q, Pu WT. Proc Natl Acad Sci U S A. 2011 Apr 5. 108(14):5632-7. 10.1073/pnas.1016959108 PubMed 21415370.
Backbone
  Vector backbone: pEntr3c
  Backbone manufacturer: Invitrogen
  Backbone size w/o insert (bp): 2700
  Modifications to backbone: see pEntr-flbio
  Vector type: gateway
Growth in bacteria
  Bacterial resistance: Kanamycin, 50 μg/mL
  Growth temperature: 37°C
  Growth strain: DH5alpha
  Copy number: High Copy
Gene/Insert
  Gene/Insert name: SRF
  Species: H. sapiens (human)
  Insert size (bp): 1500
  Entrez Gene: SRF (a.k.a. MCM1)
  Tag / fusion protein: flag-bio (C terminal on backbone)
  Cloning method: Restriction Enzyme; 5′ cloning site SalI (not destroyed); 3′ cloning site SpeI (not destroyed)
  Sequencing primers: 5′ GGCATCAAACTAAGCAGAAG; 3′ GTAACATCAGAGATTTTGAGACAC
Terms and licenses: Academic/Nonprofit Terms; Industry Terms: Not Available to Industry
How to cite: pEntr-SRFflbio was a gift from William Pu (Addgene plasmid # 32971 ; http://n2t.net/addgene:32971 ; RRID:Addgene_32971)
