>Addgene plasmid #32971 | pEntr-SRFflbio | addgene partial sequence | sequence record 42477 | pENTR-R 5'-ATGGCTCATAACACCCCTTG-3'
ATGATGATATATTTTTATCTTGTGCAATGTAACATCAGAGATTTTGAGACACGGGCCAGAGCTGCAGCTG
GATGGCAAATAATGATTTTATTTTGACTGATAGTGACCTGTTCGTTGCAACAAATTGATAAGCAATGCTT
TCTTATAATGCCAACTTTGTACAAGAAAGCTGGGTCTAGATATCTCGAGTGCGGCCGCCTACCTCGAGCT
CGGCGCGCCTTCGTGCCATTCGATTTTCTGAGCCTCGAAGATGTCGTTCAGGCCGGACCCATCACCTTTA
TCGTCATCGTCTTTGTAGTCACGCGTTTCACTCTTGGTGCTGTGGGCGGTGTCCAGGTTCACCACCTGTA
GCTCGGTGAGGTTGCTGCTGCTCCCGGCCTGCTGCCCTATCACAGCCATCTGGTGGAGCTGAACTGCTGA
AACAGGGATCTGCACTGTCCCAGATGATGCTGTCAGGAACACCTGGGGGACGCCACCTGGCTCCTGGACC
TGGCTGTGTGACACCTGCATGGTGGATGGTGCCTGGGAGAAGGCATTCAGCACGGTGAGGCTGCCATCAC
CCAGGCCCGAGGTGGGGGCATACATCACCGCATGCGGGCTAGGGTACATCATGTGGCCACCCACAGTTGT
GGGCACGGATGACGTCATGATGGTGGCGGGCAGCGTCACTGTCCCGCTGGAGGAGGTCTGCGTGAGGTCT
GTGCTGCTGTCACGGGAGGGAGACGCTTGCTGTGGGGCCTGGTGCACTTGAATGGCCTGCACTGGGACCT
GCTGGGC
